>Addgene plasmid #128249 | PX458_ZHX3_iso1_1 | addgene full sequence | sequence record 260814 | Addgene NGS Result
TTTTGCTCACATGTGAGGGCCTATTTCCCATGATTCCTTCATATTTGCATATACGATACAAGGCTGTTAG
AGAGATAATTGGAATTAATTTGACTGTAAACACAAAGATATTAGTACAAAATACGTGACGTAGAAAGTAA
TAATTTCTTGGGTAGTTTGCAGTTTTAAAATTATGTTTTAAAATGGACTATCATATGCTTACCGTAACTT
GAAAGTATTTCGATTTCTTGGCTTTATATATCTTGTGGAAAGGACGAAACACCGATTTGATCTGATTAAT
GTGAGTTTTAGAGCTAGAAATAGCAAGTTAAAATAAGGCTAGTCCGTTATCAACTTGAAAAAGTGGCACC
GAGTCGGTGCTTTTTTGTTTTAGAGCTAGAAATAGCAAGTTAAAATAAGGCTAGTCCGTTTTTAGCGCGT
GCGCCAATTCTGCAGACAAATGGCTCTAGAGGTACCCGTTACATAACTTACGGTAAATGGCCCGCCTGGC
TGACCGCCCAACGACCCCCGCCCATTGACGTCAATAGTAACGCCAATAGGGACTTTCCATTGACGTCAAT
GGGTGGAGTATTTACGGTAAACTGCCCACTTGGCAGTACATCAAGTGTATCATATGCCAAGTACGCCCCC
TATTGACGTCAATGACGGTAAATGGCCCGCCTGGCATTGTGCCCAGTACATGACCTTATGGGACTTTCCT
ACTTGGCAGTACATCTACGTATTAGTCATCGCTATTACCATGGTCGAGGTGAGCCCCACGTTCTGCTTCA
CTCTCCCCATCTCCCCCCCCTCCCCACCCCCAATTTTGTATTTATTTATTTTTTAATTATTTTGTGCAGC
GATGGGGGCGGGGGGGGGGGGGGGGCGCGCGCCAGGCGGGGCGGGGCGGGGCGAGGGGCGGGGCGGGGCG
AGGCGGAGAGGTGCGGCGGCAGCCAATCAGAGCGGCGCGCTCCGAAAGTTTCCTTTTATGGCGAGGCGGC
GGCGGCGGCGGCCCTATAAAAAGCGAAGCGCGCGGCGGGCGGGAGTCGCTGCGCGCTGCCTTCGCCCCGT
GCCCCGCTCCGCCGCCGCCTCGCGCCGCCCGCCCCGGCTCTGACTGACCGCGTTACTCCCACAGGTGAGC
GGGCGGGACGGCCCTTCTCCTCCGGGCTGTAATTAGCTGAGCAAGAGGTAAGGGTTTAAGGGATGGTTGG
TTGGTGGGGTATTAATGTTTAATTACCTGGAGCACCTGCCTGAAATCACTTTTTTTCAGGTTGGACCGGT
GCCACCATGGACTATAAGGACCACGACGGAGACTACAAGGATCATGATATTGATTACAAAGACGATGACG
ATAAGATGGCCCCAAAGAAGAAGCGGAAGGTCGGTATCCACGGAGTCCCAGCAGCCGACAAGAAGTACAG
CATCGGCCTGGACATCGGCACCAACTCTGTGGGCTGGGCCGTGATCACCGACGAGTACAAGGTGCCCAGC
AAGAAATTCAAGGTGCTGGGCAACACCGACCGGCACAGCATCAAGAAGAACCTGATCGGAGCCCTGCTGT
TCGACAGCGGCGAAACAGCCGAGGCCACCCGGCTGAAGAGAACCGCCAGAAGAAGATACACCAGACGGAA
GAACCGGATCTGCTATCTGCAAGAGATCTTCAGCAACGAGATGGCCAAGGTGGACGACAGCTTCTTCCAC
AGACTGGAAGAGTCCTTCCTGGTGGAAGAGGATAAGAAGCACGAGCGGCACCCCATCTTCGGCAACATCG
TGGACGAGGTGGCCTACCACGAGAAGTACCCCACCATCTACCACCTGAGAAAGAAACTGGTGGACAGCAC
CGACAAGGCCGACCTGCGGCTGATCTATCTGGCCCTGGCCCACATGATCAAGTTCCGGGGCCACTTCCTG
ATCGAGGGCGACCTGAACCCCGACAACAGCGACGTGGACAAGCTGTTCATCCAGCTGGTGCAGACCTACA
ACCAGCTGTTCGAGGAAAACCCCATCAACGCCAGCGGCGTGGACGCCAAGGCCATCCTGTCTGCCAGACT
GAGCAAGAGCAGACGGCTGGAAAATCTGATCGCCCAGCTGCCCGGCGAGAAGAAGAATGGCCTGTTCGGA
AACCTGATTGCCCTGAGCCTGGGCCTGACCCCCAACTTCAAGAGCAACTTCGACCTGGCCGAGGATGCCA
AACTGCAGCTGAGCAAGGACACCTACGACGACGACCTGGACAACCTGCTGGCCCAGATCGGCGACCAGTA
CGCCGACCTGTTTCTGGCCGCCAAGAACCTGTCCGACGCCATCCTGCTGAGCGACATCCTGAGAGTGAAC
ACCGAGATCACCAAGGCCCCCCTGAGCGCCTCTATGATCAAGAGATACGACGAGCACCACCAGGACCTGA
CCCTGCTGAAAGCTCTCGTGCGGCAGCAGCTGCCTGAGAAGTACAAAGAGATTTTCTTCGACCAGAGCAA
GAACGGCTACGCCGGCTACATTGACGGCGGAGCCAGCCAGGAAGAGTTCTACAAGTTCATCAAGCCCATC
CTGGAAAAGATGGACGGCACCGAGGAACTGCTCGTGAAGCTGAACAGAGAGGACCTGCTGCGGAAGCAGC
GGACCTTCGACAACGGCAGCATCCCCCACCAGATCCACCTGGGAGAGCTGCACGCCATTCTGCGGCGGCA
GGAAGATTTTTACCCATTCCTGAAGGACAACCGGGAAAAGATCGAGAAGATCCTGACCTTCCGCATCCCC
TACTACGTGGGCCCTCTGGCCAGGGGAAACAGCAGATTCGCCTGGATGACCAGAAAGAGCGAGGAAACCA
TCACCCCCTGGAACTTCGAGGAAGTGGTGGACAAGGGCGCTTCCGCCCAGAGCTTCATCGAGCGGATGAC
CAACTTCGATAAGAACCTGCCCAACGAGAAGGTGCTGCCCAAGCACAGCCTGCTGTACGAGTACTTCACC
GTGTATAACGAGCTGACCAAAGTGAAATACGTGACCGAGGGAATGAGAAAGCCCGCCTTCCTGAGCGGCG
AGCAGAAAAAGGCCATCGTGGACCTGCTGTTCAAGACCAACCGGAAAGTGACCGTGAAGCAGCTGAAAGA
GGACTACTTCAAGAAAATCGAGTGCTTCGACTCCGTGGAAATCTCCGGCGTGGAAGATCGGTTCAACGCC
TCCCTGGGCACATACCACGATCTGCTGAAAATTATCAAGGACAAGGACTTCCTGGACAATGAGGAAAACG
AGGACATTCTGGAAGATATCGTGCTGACCCTGACACTGTTTGAGGACAGAGAGATGATCGAGGAACGGCT
GAAAACCTATGCCCACCTGTTCGACGACAAAGTGATGAAGCAGCTGAAGCGGCGGAGATACACCGGCTGG
GGCAGGCTGAGCCGGAAGCTGATCAACGGCATCCGGGACAAGCAGTCCGGCAAGACAATCCTGGATTTCC
TGAAGTCCGACGGCTTCGCCAACAGAAACTTCATGCAGCTGATCCACGACGACAGCCTGACCTTTAAAGA
GGACATCCAGAAAGCCCAGGTGTCCGGCCAGGGCGATAGCCTGCACGAGCACATTGCCAATCTGGCCGGC
AGCCCCGCCATTAAGAAGGGCATCCTGCAGACAGTGAAGGTGGTGGACGAGCTCGTGAAAGTGATGGGCC
GGCACAAGCCCGAGAACATCGTGATCGAAATGGCCAGAGAGAACCAGACCACCCAGAAGGGACAGAAGAA
CAGCCGCGAGAGAATGAAGCGGATCGAAGAGGGCATCAAAGAGCTGGGCAGCCAGATCCTGAAAGAACAC
CCCGTGGAAAACACCCAGCTGCAGAACGAGAAGCTGTACCTGTACTACCTGCAGAATGGGCGGGATATGT
ACGTGGACCAGGAACTGGACATCAACCGGCTGTCCGACTACGATGTGGACCATATCGTGCCTCAGAGCTT
TCTGAAGGACGACTCCATCGACAACAAGGTGCTGACCAGAAGCGACAAGAACCGGGGCAAGAGCGACAAC
GTGCCCTCCGAAGAGGTCGTGAAGAAGATGAAGAACTACTGGCGGCAGCTGCTGAACGCCAAGCTGATTA
CCCAGAGAAAGTTCGACAATCTGACCAAGGCCGAGAGAGGCGGCCTGAGCGAACTGGATAAGGCCGGCTT
CATCAAGAGACAGCTGGTGGAAACCCGGCAGATCACAAAGCACGTGGCACAGATCCTGGACTCCCGGATG
AACACTAAGTACGACGAGAATGACAAGCTGATCCGGGAAGTGAAAGTGATCACCCTGAAGTCCAAGCTGG
TGTCCGATTTCCGGAAGGATTTCCAGTTTTACAAAGTGCGCGAGATCAACAACTACCACCACGCCCACGA
CGCCTACCTGAACGCCGTCGTGGGAACCGCCCTGATCAAAAAGTACCCTAAGCTGGAAAGCGAGTTCGTG
TACGGCGACTACAAGGTGTACGACGTGCGGAAGATGATCGCCAAGAGCGAGCAGGAAATCGGCAAGGCTA
CCGCCAAGTACTTCTTCTACAGCAACATCATGAACTTTTTCAAGACCGAGATTACCCTGGCCAACGGCGA
GATCCGGAAGCGGCCTCTGATCGAGACAAACGGCGAAACCGGGGAGATCGTGTGGGATAAGGGCCGGGAT
TTTGCCACCGTGCGGAAAGTGCTGAGCATGCCCCAAGTGAATATCGTGAAAAAGACCGAGGTGCAGACAG
GCGGCTTCAGCAAAGAGTCTATCCTGCCCAAGAGGAACAGCGATAAGCTGATCGCCAGAAAGAAGGACTG
GGACCCTAAGAAGTACGGCGGCTTCGACAGCCCCACCGTGGCCTATTCTGTGCTGGTGGTGGCCAAAGTG
GAAAAGGGCAAGTCCAAGAAACTGAAGAGTGTGAAAGAGCTGCTGGGGATCACCATCATGGAAAGAAGCA
GCTTCGAGAAGAATCCCATCGACTTTCTGGAAGCCAAGGGCTACAAAGAAGTGAAAAAGGACCTGATCAT
CAAGCTGCCTAAGTACTCCCTGTTCGAGCTGGAAAACGGCCGGAAGAGAATGCTGGCCTCTGCCGGCGAA
CTGCAGAAGGGAAACGAACTGGCCCTGCCCTCCAAATATGTGAACTTCCTGTACCTGGCCAGCCACTATG
AGAAGCTGAAGGGCTCCCCCGAGGATAATGAGCAGAAACAGCTGTTTGTGGAACAGCACAAGCACTACCT
GGACGAGATCATCGAGCAGATCAGCGAGTTCTCCAAGAGAGTGATCCTGGCCGACGCTAATCTGGACAAA
GTGCTGTCCGCCTACAACAAGCACCGGGATAAGCCCATCAGAGAGCAGGCCGAGAATATCATCCACCTGT
TTACCCTGACCAATCTGGGAGCCCCTGCCGCCTTCAAGTACTTTGACACCACCATCGACCGGAAGAGGTA
CACCAGCACCAAAGAGGTGCTGGACGCCACCCTGATCCACCAGAGCATCACCGGCCTGTACGAGACACGG
ATCGACCTGTCTCAGCTGGGAGGCGACAAAAGGCCGGCGGCCACGAAAAAGGCCGGCCAGGCAAAAAAGA
AAAAGGAATTCGGCAGTGGAGAGGGCAGAGGAAGTCTGCTAACATGCGGTGACGTCGAGGAGAATCCTGG
CCCAGTGAGCAAGGGCGAGGAGCTGTTCACCGGGGTGGTGCCCATCCTGGTCGAGCTGGACGGCGACGTA
AACGGCCACAAGTTCAGCGTGTCCGGCGAGGGCGAGGGCGATGCCACCTACGGCAAGCTGACCCTGAAGT
TCATCTGCACCACCGGCAAGCTGCCCGTGCCCTGGCCCACCCTCGTGACCACCCTGACCTACGGCGTGCA
GTGCTTCAGCCGCTACCCCGACCACATGAAGCAGCACGACTTCTTCAAGTCCGCCATGCCCGAAGGCTAC
GTCCAGGAGCGCACCATCTTCTTCAAGGACGACGGCAACTACAAGACCCGCGCCGAGGTGAAGTTCGAGG
GCGACACCCTGGTGAACCGCATCGAGCTGAAGGGCATCGACTTCAAGGAGGACGGCAACATCCTGGGGCA
CAAGCTGGAGTACAACTACAACAGCCACAACGTCTATATCATGGCCGACAAGCAGAAGAACGGCATCAAG
GTGAACTTCAAGATCCGCCACAACATCGAGGACGGCAGCGTGCAGCTCGCCGACCACTACCAGCAGAACA
CCCCCATCGGCGACGGCCCCGTGCTGCTGCCCGACAACCACTACCTGAGCACCCAGTCCGCCCTGAGCAA
AGACCCCAACGAGAAGCGCGATCACATGGTCCTGCTGGAGTTCGTGACCGCCGCCGGGATCACTCTCGGC
ATGGACGAGCTGTACAAGGAATTCTAACTAGAGCTCGCTGATCAGCCTCGACTGTGCCTTCTAGTTGCCA
GCCATCTGTTGTTTGCCCCTCCCCCGTGCCTTCCTTGACCCTGGAAGGTGCCACTCCCACTGTCCTTTCC
TAATAAAATGAGGAAATTGCATCGCATTGTCTGAGTAGGTGTCATTCTATTCTGGGGGGTGGGGTGGGGC
AGGACAGCAAGGGGGAGGATTGGGAAGAGAATAGCAGGCATGCTGGGGAGCGGCCGCAGGAACCCCTAGT
GATGGAGTTGGCCACTCCCTCTCTGCGCGCTCGCTCGCTCACTGAGGCCGGGCGACCAAAGGTCGCCCGA
CGCCCGGGCTTTGCCCGGGCGGCCTCAGTGAGCGAGCGAGCGCGCAGCTGCCTGCAGGGGCGCCTGATGC
GGTATTTTCTCCTTACGCATCTGTGCGGTATTTCACACCGCATA
[95 nt withheld, positions 6765-6859]
T
[46 nt withheld, positions 6861-6906]
C
[141 nt withheld, positions 6908-7048]
CCTTTGACGTTGGAGTCCACGTTCTTT
[37 nt withheld, positions 7076-7112]
ACTCTATCTCGGGCTATTCTTTTGATTTATAAGGGATTTTGCCGATTTCGGTCTATTGGTTAAAAAATGA
GCTGATTTAACAAAAATTTAACGCGAATTTTAACAAAATATTAACGTTTACAATTTTATGGTGCACTCTC
AGTACAATCTGCTCTGATGCCGCATAGTTAAGCCAGCCCCGACACCCGCCAACACCCGCTGACGCGCCCT
GACGGGCTTGTCTGCTCCCGGCATCCGCTTACAGACAAGCTGTGACCGTCTCCGGGAGCTGCATGTGTCA
GAGGTTTTCACCGTCATCACCGAAACGCGCGAGACGAAAGGGCCTCGTGATACGCCTATTTTTATAGGTT
AATGTCATGATAATAATGGTTTCTTAGACGTCAGGTGGCACTTTTCGGGGAAATGTGCGCGGAACCCCTA
TTTGTTTATTTTTCTAAATACATTCAAATATGTATCCGCTCATGAGACAATAACCCTGATAAATGCTTCA
ATAATATTGAAAAAGGAAGAGTATGAGTATTCAACATTTCCGTGTCGCCCTTATTCCCTTTTTTGCGGCA
TTTTGCCTTCCTGTTTTTGCTCACCCAGAAACGCTGGTGAAAGTAAAAGATGCTGAAGATCAGTTGGGTG
CACGAGTGGGTTACATCGAACTGGATCTCAACAGCGGTAAGATCCTTGAGAGTTTTCGCCCCGAAGAACG
TTTTCCAATGATGAGCACTTTTAAAGTTCTGCTATGTGGCGCGGTATTATCCCGTATTGACGCCGGGCAA
GAGCAACTCGGTCGCCGCATACACTATTCTCAGAATGACTTGGTTGAGTACTCACCAGTCACAGAAAAGC
ATCTTACGGATGGCATGACAGTAAGAGAATTATGCAGTGCTGCCATAACCATGAGTGATAACACTGCGGC
CAACTTACTTCTGACAACGATCGGAGGACCGAAGGAGCTAACCGCTTTTTTGCACAACATGGGGGATCAT
GTAACTCGCCTTGATCGTTGGGAACCGGAGCTGAATGAAGCCATACCAAACGACGAGCGTGACACCACGA
TGCCTGTAGCAATGGCAACAACGTTGCGCAAACTATTAACTGGCGAACTACTTACTCTAGCTTCCCGGCA
ACAATTAATAGACTGGATGGAGGCGGATAAAGTTGCAGGACCACTTCTGCGCTCGGCCCTTCCGGCTGGC
TGGTTTATTGCTGATAAATCTGGAGCCGGTGAGCGTGGAAGCCGCGGTATCATTGCAGCACTGGGGCCAG
ATGGTAAGCCCTCCCGTATCGTAGTTATCTACACGACGGGGAGTCAGGCAACTATGGATGAACGAAATAG
ACAGATCGCTGAGATAGGTGCCTCACTGATTAAGCATTGGTAACTGTCAGACCAAGTTTACTCATATATA
CTTTAGATTGATTTAAAACTTCATTTTTAATTTAAAAGGATCTAGGTGAAGATCCTTTTTGATAATCTCA
TGACCAAAATCCCTTAACGTGAGTTTTCGTTCCACTGAGCGTCAGACCCCGTAGAAAAGATCAAAGGATC
TTCTTGAGATCCTTTTTTTCTGCGCGTAATCTGCTGCTTGCAAACAAAAAAACCACCGCTACCAGCGGTG
GTTTGTTTGCCGGATCAAGAGCTACCAACTCTTTTTCCGAAGGTAACTGGCTTCAGCAGAGCGCAGATAC
CAAATACTGTTCTTCTAGTGTAGCCGTAGTTAGGCCACCACTTCAAGAACTCTGTAGCACCGCCTACATA
CCTCGCTCTGCTAATCCTGTTACCAGTGGCTGCTGCCAGTGGCGATAAGTCGTGTCTTACCGGGTTGGAC
TCAAGACGATAGTTACCGGATAAGGCGCAGCGGTCGGGCTGAACGGGGGGTTCGTGCACACAGCCCAGCT
TGGAGCGAACGACCTACACCGAACTGAGATACCTACAGCGTGAGCTATGAGAAAGCGCCACGCTTCCCGA
AGGGAGAAAGGCGGACAGGTATCCGGTAAGCGGCAGGGTCGGAACAGGAGAGCGCACGAGGGAGCTTCCA
GGGGGAAACGCCTGGTATCTTTATAGTCCTGTCGGGTTTCGCCACCTCTGACTTGAGCGTCGATTTTTGT
GATGCTCGTCAGGGGGGCGGAGCCTATGGAAAAACGCCAGCAACGCGGCCTTTTTACGGTTCCTGGCCTT
TTGCTGGCC
Features (pLannotate 1.2.2; 19 found; start..end, strand, type, name):
     15..255     +  promoter       U6 promoter: RNA polymerase III promoter for human U6 snRNA
    285..360     +  misc_RNA       gRNA scaffold: guide RNA scaffold for the Streptococcus pyogenes CRISPR/Cas9 system
    367..410     +  misc_RNA       gRNA scaffold (fragment): guide RNA scaffold for the Streptococcus pyogenes CRISPR/Cas9 system
    457..742     +  enhancer       CMV enhancer: human cytomegalovirus immediate early enhancer; contains an 18-bp deletion relative to the standard CMV enhancer
    744..1021    +  promoter       chicken β-actin promoter: No description available
   1022..1249    +  intron         hybrid intron: hybrid between chicken β-actin (CBA) and minute virus of mice (MMV) introns (Gray et al., 2011)
   1387..2988    +  CDS            Cas9(N): N-terminal portion of Streptococcus pyogenes Cas9 (Zetsche et al., 2015)
   2989..5487    +  CDS            Cas9(C): C-terminal portion of Streptococcus pyogenes Cas9 (Zetsche et al., 2015)
   5488..5535    +  CDS            nucleoplasmin NLS: bipartite nuclear localization signal from nucleoplasmin
   5605..6318    +  CDS            EGFP: EGFP is a basic (constitutively fluorescent) green fluorescent protein published in 1996, derived from Aequorea victoria. It is reported to be a rapidly-maturing weak dimer with moderate acid sensitivity.
   6352..6463    +  polyA_signal   bGH poly(A) signal: bovine growth hormone polyadenylation signal
   6568..6708    +  repeat_region  AAV2 ITR: inverted terminal repeat of adeno-associated virus serotype 2 inverted
   6713..6764    -  misc_feature   bom (fragment): basis of mobility region from pBR322
   6783..7238    +  rep_origin     f1 ori (sequence partly withheld): f1 bacteriophage origin of replication; arrow indicates direction of (+) strand synthesis
   7239..7288    -  misc_feature   bom (fragment): basis of mobility region from pBR322
   7390..7425    -  CDS            rop (fragment): Rop protein, which maintains plasmids at low copy number; rop
   7520..7624    +  promoter       AmpR promoter: bla
   7625..8485    +  CDS            AmpR: β-lactamase; bla; confers resistance to ampicillin, carbenicillin, and related antibiotics
   8656..9244    +  rep_origin     ori: high-copy-number ColE1/pMB1/pBR322/pUC origin of replication
