[The description below was written by a language model from this plasmid's Addgene catalogue record and pLannotate feature annotations shown in this document.]
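Description:
PX458_ZHX3_iso1_1 is an all-in-one CRISPR/Cas9 expression plasmid built on the PX458 backbone for transient delivery into mammalian cells. It carries a guide RNA directed at the 3' end of the human ZHX3 isoform 1 coding region. The 9.3 kb plasmid is propagated in E. coli at high copy number from a ColE1/pUC-type origin and selected with ampicillin through the β-lactamase gene. An f1 phage origin is also present. The single AAV2 inverted terminal repeat annotated downstream of the expression cassette is a backbone remnant: with only one ITR detected, the plasmid is not configured as an AAV packaging vector.

Two expression units work together. A human U6 RNA polymerase III promoter drives the ZHX3-specific spacer fused to the Streptococcus pyogenes guide RNA scaffold. A second, partial scaffold fragment is annotated just downstream. A hybrid promoter, made up of the CMV enhancer, the chicken β-actin promoter and a hybrid intron, drives S. pyogenes Cas9. The annotation tool splits Cas9 into contiguous N- and C-terminal portions that together form the full-length nuclease, followed by a nucleoplasmin nuclear localization signal. EGFP lies downstream in the same transcription unit, ahead of the bovine growth hormone polyadenylation signal, so transfected cells can be identified or sorted by green fluorescence. The linker between Cas9 and EGFP is not annotated in the feature table.

The associated publication describes CRISPR epitope tagging for ChIP-seq. The plasmid's likely role is to cut near the ZHX3 stop codon so that a separately supplied donor can add an epitope tag to the endogenous protein for chromatin immunoprecipitation studies.
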