Addgene plasmid #128249: PX458_ZHX3_iso1_1
Purpose: Encodes gRNA for 3' target of human ZHX3_iso1
Depositing lab: Richard M. Myers. Depositing organization: HudsonAlpha Institute for Biotechnology. Publication: CETCh-seq: CRISPR epitope tagging ChIP-seq of DNA-binding proteins. Savic D, Partridge EC, Newberry KM, Smith SB, Meadows SK, Roberts BS, Mackiewicz M, Mendenhall EM, Myers RM. Genome Res. 2015 Sep 9. 10.1101/gr.193540.115 PubMed 26355004.
Backbone
  Vector backbone: PX458
  Vector type: CRISPR
Growth in bacteria
  Bacterial resistance: Ampicillin, 100 μg/mL
  Growth temperature: 37°C
  Growth strain: DH5alpha
  Copy number: High Copy
Gene/Insert
  Gene/Insert name: ZHX3_iso1 gRNA
  gRNA/shRNA sequence: GATTTGATCTGATTAATGTGA
  Species: H. sapiens (human)
  Cloning method: Restriction Enzyme; 5′ cloning site Unknown (unknown if destroyed)
Terms and licenses: Academic/Nonprofit Terms; Industry Terms: Not Available to Industry
How to cite: PX458_ZHX3_iso1_1 was a gift from Richard M. Myers (Addgene plasmid # 128249 ; http://n2t.net/addgene:128249 ; RRID:Addgene_128249)
